>Addgene plasmid #187612 | pLV-EF1A-WWE(R163A)-HA-nLuc-FLAG-T2A-WWE-myc-cLuc-FLAG-IRES-Puro | addgene full sequence | sequence record 372035 | Addgene NGS Result
GACCATGATTACGCCAAGCGCGCAATTAACCCTCACTAAAGGGAACAAAAGCTGGAGCTGCAAGCTTAAT
GTAGTCTTATGCAATACTCTTGTAGTCTTGCAACATGGTAACGATGAGTTAGCAACATGCCTTACAAGGA
GAGAAAAAGCACCGTGCATGCCGATTGGTGGAAGTAAGGTGGTACGATCGTGCCTTATTAGGAAGGCAAC
AGACGGGTCTGACATGGATTGGACGAACCACTGAATTGCCGCATTGCAGAGATATTGTATTTAAGTGCCT
AGCTCGATACATAAACGGGTCTCTCTGGTTAGACCAGATCTGAGCCTGGGAGCTCTCTGGCTAACTAGGG
AACCCACTGCTTAAGCCTCAATAAAGCTTGCCTTGAGTGCTTCAAGTAGTGTGTGCCCGTCTGTTGTGTG
ACTCTGGTAACTAGAGATCCCTCAGACCCTTTTAGTCAGTGTGGAAAATCTCTAGCAGTGGCGCCCGAAC
AGGGACTTGAAAGCGAAAGGGAAACCAGAGGAGCTCTCTCGACGCAGGACTCGGCTTGCTGAAGCGCGCA
CGGCAAGAGGCGAGGGGCGGCGACTGGTGAGTACGCCAAAAATTTTGACTAGCGGAGGCTAGAAGGAGAG
AGATGGGTGCGAGAGCGTCAGTATTAAGCGGGGGAGAATTAGATCGCGATGGGAAAAAATTCGGTTAAGG
CCAGGGGGAAAGAAAAAATATAAATTAAAACATATAGTATGGGCAAGCAGGGAGCTAGAACGATTCGCAG
TTAATCCTGGCCTGTTAGAAACATCAGAAGGCTGTAGACAAATACTGGGACAGCTACAACCATCCCTTCA
GACAGGATCAGAAGAACTTAGATCATTATATAATACAGTAGCAACCCTCTATTGTGTGCATCAAAGGATA
GAGATAAAAGACACCAAGGAAGCTTTAGACAAGATAGAGGAAGAGCAAAACAAAAGTAAGACCACCGCAC
AGCAAGCGGCCGCTGATCTTCAGACCTGGAGGAGGAGATATGAGGGACAATTGGAGAAGTGAATTATATA
AATATAAAGTAGTAAAAATTGAACCATTAGGAGTAGCACCCACCAAGGCAAAGAGAAGAGTGGTGCAGAG
AGAAAAAAGAGCAGTGGGAATAGGAGCTTTGTTCCTTGGGTTCTTGGGAGCAGCAGGAAGCACTATGGGC
GCAGCGTCAATGACGCTGACGGTACAGGCCAGACAATTATTGTCTGGTATAGTGCAGCAGCAGAACAATT
TGCTGAGGGCTATTGAGGCGCAACAGCATCTGTTGCAACTCACAGTCTGGGGCATCAAGCAGCTCCAGGC
AAGAATCCTGGCTGTGGAAAGATACCTAAAGGATCAACAGCTCCTGGGGATTTGGGGTTGCTCTGGAAAA
CTCATTTGCACCACTGCTGTGCCTTGGAATGCTAGTTGGAGTAATAAATCTCTGGAACAGATTTGGAATC
ACACGACCTGGATGGAGTGGGACAGAGAAATTAACAATTACACAAGCTTAATACACTCCTTAATTGAAGA
ATCGCAAAACCAGCAAGAAAAGAATGAACAAGAATTATTGGAATTAGATAAATGGGCAAGTTTGTGGAAT
TGGTTTAACATAACAAATTGGCTGTGGTATATAAAATTATTCATAATGATAGTAGGAGGCTTGGTAGGTT
TAAGAATAGTTTTTGCTGTACTTTCTATAGTGAATAGAGTTAGGCAGGGATATTCACCATTATCGTTTCA
GACCCACCTCCCAACCCCGAGGGGACCCGACAGGCCCGAAGGAATAGAAGAAGAAGGTGGAGAGAGAGAC
AGAGACAGATCCATTCGATTAGTGAACGGATCTCGACGGTATCGCTAGCTTTTAAAAGAAAAGGGGGGAT
TGGGGGGTACAGTGCAGGGGAAAGAATAGTAGACATAATAGCAACAGACATACAAACTAAAGAATTACAA
AAACAAATTACAAAAATTCAAAATTTTACTAGTATCAACTTTGTATAGAAAAGTTGGGCTCCGGTGCCCG
TCAGTGGGCAGAGCGCACATCGCCCACAGTCCCCGAGAAGTTGGGGGGAGGGGTCGGCAATTGAACCGGT
GCCTAGAGAAGGTGGCGCGGGGTAAACTGGGAAAGTGATGTCGTGTACTGGCTCCGCCTTTTTCCCGAGG
GTGGGGGAGAACCGTATATAAGTGCAGTAGTCGCCGTGAACGTTCTTTTTCGCAACGGGTTTGCCGCCAG
AACACAGGTAAGTGCCGTGTGTGGTTCCCGCGGGCCTGGCCTCTTTACGGGTTATGGCCCTTGCGTGCCT
TGAATTACTTCCACCTGGCTGCAGTACGTGATTCTTGATCCCGAGCTTCGGGTTGGAAGTGGGTGGGAGA
GTTCGAGGCCTTGCGCTTAAGGAGCCCCTTCGCCTCGTGCTTGAGTTGAGGCCTGGCCTGGGCGCTGGGG
CCGCCGCGTGCGAATCTGGTGGCACCTTCGCGCCTGTCTCGCTGCTTTCGATAAGTCTCTAGCCATTTAA
AATTTTTGATGACCTGCTGCGACGCTTTTTTTCTGGCAAGATAGTCTTGTAAATGCGGGCCAAGATCTGC
ACACTGGTATTTCGGTTTTTGGGGCCGCGGGCGGCGACGGGGCCCGTGCGTCCCAGCGCACATGTTCGGC
GAGGCGGGGCCTGCGAGCGCGGCCACCGAGAATCGGACGGGGGTAGTCTCAAGCTGGCCGGCCTGCTCTG
GTGCCTGGTCTCGCGCCGCCGTGTATCGCCCCGCCCTGGGCGGCAAGGCTGGCCCGGTCGGCACCAGTTG
CGTGAGCGGAAAGATGGCCGCTTCCCGGCCCTGCTGCAGGGAGCTCAAAATGGAGGACGCGGCGCTCGGG
AGAGCGGGCGGGTGAGTCACCCACACAAAGGAAAAGGGCCTTTCCGTCCTCAGCCGTCGCTTCATGTGAC
TCCACGGAGTACCGGGCGCCGTCCAGGCACCTCGATTAGTTCTCGAGCTTTTGGAGTACGTCGTCTTTAG
GTTGGGGGGAGGGGTTTTATGCGATGGAGTTTCCCCACACTGAGTGGGTGGAGACTGAAGTTAGGCCAGC
TTGGCACTTGATGTAATTCTCCTTGGAATTTGCCCTTTTTGAGTTTGGATCTTGGTTCATTCTCAAGCCT
CAGACAGTGGTTCAAAGTTTTTTTCTTCCATTTCAGGTGTCGTGACAAGTTTGTACAAAAAAGCAGGCTG
CCACCATGGGAAATGGTGAATATGCATGGTATTATGAAGGAAGAAATGGGTGGTGGCAGTACGATGAGCG
CACTAGTAGAGAGCTGGAAGATGCTTTTTCCAAAGGTAAAAAGAACACTGAAATGTTAATTGCTGGCTTT
CTGTATGTCGCTGATCTTGAAAACATGGTTCAATATAGGAGAAATGAACATGGACGTCGCGCTAAGATTA
AGCGAGATATAATAGATATACCAAAGAAGGGAGTAGCTGGACTTAGGATCTCCGGACAGATCAGCTACGC
CAGCCGGGGCGGAGGTAGCTCTGGCGGAGGTGCCTACCCATACGATGTTCCAGATTACGCTGCAGAAGAT
GCCAAAAACATTAAGAAGGGCCCAGCGCCATTCTACCCACTCGAAGACGGGACCGCCGGCGAGCAGCTGC
ACAAAGCCATGAAGCGCTACGCCCTGGTGCCCGGCACCATCGCCTTTACCGACGCACATATCGAGGTGGA
CATTACCTACGCCGAGTACTTCGAGATGAGCGTTCGGCTGGCAGAAGCTATGAAGCGCTATGGGCTGAAT
ACAAACCATCGGATCGTGGTGTGCAGCGAGAATAGCTTGCAGTTCTTCATGCCCGTGTTGGGTGCCCTGT
TCATCGGTGTGGCTGTGGCCCCAGCTAACGACATCTACAACGAGCGCGAGCTGCTGAACAGCATGGGCAT
CAGCCAGCCCACCGTCGTATTCGTGAGCAAGAAAGGGCTGCAAAAGATCCTCAACGTGCAAAAGAAGCTA
CCGATCATACAAAAGATCATCATCATGGATAGCAAGACCGACTACCAGGGCTTCCAAAGCATGTACACCT
TCGTGACTTCCCATTTGCCACCCGGCTTCAACGAGTACGACTTCGTGCCCGAGAGCTTCGACCGGGACAA
AACCATCGCCCTGATCATGAACAGTAGTGGCAGTACCGGATTGCCCAAGGGCGTAGCCCTACCGCACCGC
ACCGCTTGTGTCCGATTCAGTCATGCCCGCGACCCCATCTTCGGCAACCAGATCATCCCCGACACCGCTA
TCCTCAGCGTGGTGCCATTTCACCACGGCTTCGGCATGTTCACCACGCTGGGCTACTTGATCTGCGGCTT
TCGGGTCGTGCTCATGTACCGCTTCGAGGAGGAGCTATTCTTGCGCAGCTTGCAAGACTATAAGATTCAA
TCTGCCCTGCTGGTGCCCACACTATTTAGCTTCTTCGCTAAGAGCACTCTCATCGACAAGTACGACCTAA
GCAACTTGCACGAGATCGCCAGCGGCGGGGCGCCGCTCAGCAAGGAGGTAGGTGAGGCCGTGGCCAAACG
CTTCCACCTACCAGGCATCCGCCAGGGCTACGGCCTGACAGAAACAACCAGCGCCATTCTGATCACCCCC
GAAGGGGACGACAAGCCTGGCGCAGTAGGCAAGGTGGTGCCCTTCTTCGAGGCTAAGGTGGTGGACTTGG
ACACCGGTAAGACACTGGGTGTGAACCAGCGCGGCGAGCTGTGCGTCCGTGGCCCCATGATCATGAGCGG
CTACGTTAACAACCCCGAGGCTACAAACGCTCTCATCGACAAGGACGGCGACTACAAGGACGACGATGAC
AAGGGAAGCGGAGAGGGCAGGGGAAGTCTTCTAACATGCGGGGACGTGGAGGAAAATCCCGGCCCCATGG
GCAACGGCGAGTATGCATGGTATTACGAAGGCAGAAACGGATGGTGGCAATATGATGAAAGAACTTCTCG
AGAACTGGAAGATGCGTTCTCTAAAGGGAAGAAGAATACTGAAATGTTAATAGCGGGATTTCTTTACGTC
GCCGACTTAGAAAACATGGTGCAATACCGGCGAAATGAGCACGGCCGGAGAAGGAAAATAAAGAGGGATA
TTATAGATATCCCCAAGAAAGGTGTGGCTGGGTTAAGGTCCCAGATCAGCTACGCCAGCCGGGGCGGAGG
TAGCTCTGGCGGAGGTGCCGAGCAGAAGCTGATCAGCGAGGAAGACCTGTCCGGCAGCGGCTACGTTAAC
AACCCCGAGGCTACAAACGCTCTCATCGACAAGGACGGCTGGCTGCACAGCGGCGACATCGCCTACTGGG
ACGAGGACGAGCACTTCTTCATCGTGGACCGGCTGAAGAGCCTGATCAAATACAAGGGCTACCAGGTAGC
CCCAGCCGAACTGGAGAGCATCCTGCTGCAACACCCCAACATCTTCGACGCCGGGGTCGCCGGCCTGCCC
GACGACGATGCCGGCGAGCTGCCCGCCGCAGTCGTCGTGCTGGAACACGGTAAAACCATGACCGAGAAGG
AGATCGTGGACTATGTGGCCAGCCAGGTTACAACCGCCAAGAAGCTGCGCGGTGGTGTTGTGTTCGTGGA
CGAGGTGCCTAAAGGACTGACCGGCAAGTTGGACGCCCGCAAGATCCGCGAGATTCTCATTAAGGCCAAG
AAGGGCGGCAAGATCGCCGTGGACTACAAGGACGACGATGACAAGTGAACCCAGCTTTCTTGTACAAAGT
GGGCCCCTCTCCCTCCCCCCCCCCTAACGTTACTGGCCGAAGCCGCTTGGAATAAGGCCGGTGTGCGTTT
GTCTATATGTTATTTTCCACCATATTGCCGTCTTTTGGCAATGTGAGGGCCCGGAAACCTGGCCCTGTCT
TCTTGACGAGCATTCCTAGGGGTCTTTCCCCTCTCGCCAAAGGAATGCAAGGTCTGTTGAATGTCGTGAA
GGAAGCAGTTCCTCTGGAAGCTTCTTGAAGACAAACAACGTCTGTAGCGACCCTTTGCAGGCAGCGGAAC
CCCCCACCTGGCGACAGGTGCCTCTGCGGCCAAAAGCCACGTGTATAAGATACACCTGCAAAGGCGGCAC
AACCCCAGTGCCACGTTGTGAGTTGGATAGTTGTGGAAAGAGTCAAATGGCTCTCCTCAAGCGTATTCAA
CAAGGGGCTGAAGGATGCCCAGAAGGTACCCCATTGTATGGGATCTGATCTGGGGCCTCGGTGCACATGC
TTTACATGTGTTTAGTCGAGGTTAAAAAAACGTCTAGGCCCCCCGAACCACGGGGACGTGGTTTTCCTTT
GAAAAACACGATGATAATATGGCCACAACCATGACCGAGTACAAGCCCACGGTGCGCCTCGCCACCCGCG
ACGACGTCCCCAGGGCCGTACGCACCCTCGCCGCCGCGTTCGCCGACTACCCCGCCACGCGCCACACCGT
CGATCCGGACCGCCACATCGAGCGGGTCACCGAGCTGCAAGAACTCTTCCTCACGCGCGTCGGGCTCGAC
ATCGGCAAGGTGTGGGTCGCGGACGACGGCGCCGCGGTGGCGGTCTGGACCACGCCGGAGAGCGTCGAAG
CGGGGGCGGTGTTCGCCGAGATCGGCCCGCGCATGGCCGAGTTGAGCGGTTCCCGGCTGGCCGCGCAGCA
ACAGATGGAAGGCCTCCTGGCGCCGCACCGGCCCAAGGAGCCCGCGTGGTTCCTGGCCACCGTCGGCGTC
TCGCCCGACCACCAGGGCAAGGGTCTGGGCAGCGCCGTCGTGCTCCCCGGAGTGGAGGCGGCCGAGCGCG
CCGGGGTGCCCGCCTTCCTGGAGACCTCCGCGCCCCGCAACCTCCCCTTCTACGAGCGGCTCGGCTTCAC
CGTCACCGCCGACGTCGAGGTGCCCGAAGGACCGCGCACCTGGTGCATGACCCGCAAGCCCGGTGCCTGA
CAACTTTATTATACATAGTTGATCAATTCCGATAATCAACCTCTGGATTACAAAATTTGTGAAAGATTGA
CTGGTATTCTTAACTATGTTGCTCCTTTTACGCTATGTGGATACGCTGCTTTAATGCCTTTGTATCATGC
TATTGCTTCCCGTATGGCTTTCATTTTCTCCTCCTTGTATAAATCCTGGTTGCTGTCTCTTTATGAGGAG
TTGTGGCCCGTTGTCAGGCAACGTGGCGTGGTGTGCACTGTGTTTGCTGACGCAACCCCCACTGGTTGGG
GCATTGCCACCACCTGTCAGCTCCTTTCCGGGACTTTCGCTTTCCCCCTCCCTATTGCCACGGCGGAACT
CATCGCCGCCTGCCTTGCCCGCTGCTGGACAGGGGCTCGGCTGTTGGGCACTGACAATTCCGTGGTGTTG
TCGGGGAAGCTGACGTCCTTTCCATGGCTGCTCGCCTGTGTTGCCACCTGGATTCTGCGCGGGACGTCCT
TCTGCTACGTCCCTTCGGCCCTCAATCCAGCGGACCTTCCTTCCCGCGGCCTGCTGCCGGCTCTGCGGCC
TCTTCCGCGTCTTCGCCTTCGCCCTCAGACGAGTCGGATCTCCCTTTGGGCCGCCTCCCCGCATCGGGAA
TTCCCGCGGTTCGCTTTAAGACCAATGACTTACAAGGCAGCTGTAGATCTTAGCCACTTTTTAAAAGAAA
AGGGGGGACTGGAAGGGCTAATTCACTCCCAACGAAGACAAGATCTGCTTTTTGCTTGTACTGGGTCTCT
CTGGTTAGACCAGATCTGAGCCTGGGAGCTCTCTGGCTAACTAGGGAACCCACTGCTTAAGCCTCAATAA
AGCTTGCCTTGAGTGCTTCAAGTAGTGTGTGCCCGTCTGTTGTGTGACTCTGGTAACTAGAGATCCCTCA
GACCCTTTTAGTCAGTGTGGAAAATCTCTAGCAGTAGTAGTTCATGTCATCTTATTATTCAGTATTTATA
ACTTGCAAAGAAATGAATATCAGAGAGTGAGAGGAACTTGTTTATTGCAGCTTATAATGGTTACAAATAA
AGCAATAGCATCACAAATTTCACAAATAAAGCATTTTTTTCACTGCATTCTAGTTGTGGTTTGTCCAAAC
TCATCAATGTATCTTATCATGTCTGGCTCTAGCTATCCCGCCCCTAACTCCGCCCATCCCGCCCCTAACT
CCGCCCAGTTCCGCCCATTCTCCGCCCCATGGCTGACTAATTTTTTTTATTTATGCAGAGGCCGAGGCCG
CCTCGGCCTCTGAGCTATTCCAGAAGTAGTGAGGAGGCTTTTTTGGAGGCCTAGGGACGTACCCAATTCG
CCCTATAGTGAGTCGTATTACGCGCGCTCACTGGCCGTCGTTTTACAACGTCGTGACTGGGAAAACCCTG
GCGTTACCCAACTTAATCGCCTTGCAGCACATCCCCCTTTCGCCAGCTGGCGTAATAGCGAAGAGGCCCG
CACCGATCGCCCTTCCCAACAGTTGCGCAGCCTGAATGGCGAATGGG
[124 nt withheld, positions 8448-8571]
C
[91 nt withheld, positions 8573-8663]
A
[49 nt withheld, positions 8665-8713]
CCTTTGACGTTGGAGTCCACGTTCTTT
[37 nt withheld, positions 8741-8777]
ACCCTATCTCGGTCTATTCTTTTGATTTATAAGGGATTTTGCCGATTTCGGCCTATTGGTTAAAAAATGA
GCTGATTTAACAAAAATTTAACGCGAATTTTAACAAAATATTAACGCTTACAATTTAGGTGGCACTTTTC
GGGGAAATGTGCGCGGAACCCCTATTTGTTTATTTTTCTAAATACATTCAAATATGTATCCGCTCATGAG
ACAATAACCCTGATAAATGCTTCAATAATATTGAAAAAGGAAGAGTATGAGTATTCAACATTTCCGTGTC
GCCCTTATTCCCTTTTTTGCGGCATTTTGCCTTCCTGTTTTTGCTCACCCAGAAACGCTGGTGAAAGTAA
AAGATGCTGAAGATCAGTTGGGTGCACGAGTGGGTTACATCGAACTGGATCTCAACAGCGGTAAGATCCT
TGAGAGTTTTCGCCCCGAAGAACGTTTTCCAATGATGAGCACTTTTAAAGTTCTGCTATGTGGCGCGGTA
TTATCCCGTATTGACGCCGGGCAAGAGCAACTCGGTCGCCGCATACACTATTCTCAGAATGACTTGGTTG
AGTACTCACCAGTCACAGAAAAGCATCTTACGGATGGCATGACAGTAAGAGAATTATGCAGTGCTGCCAT
AACCATGAGTGATAACACTGCGGCCAACTTACTTCTGACAACGATCGGAGGACCGAAGGAGCTAACCGCT
TTTTTGCACAACATGGGGGATCATGTAACTCGCCTTGATCGTTGGGAACCGGAGCTGAATGAAGCCATAC
CAAACGACGAGCGTGACACCACGATGCCTGTAGCAATGGCAACAACGTTGCGCAAACTATTAACTGGCGA
ACTACTTACTCTAGCTTCCCGGCAACAATTAATAGACTGGATGGAGGCGGATAAAGTTGCAGGACCACTT
CTGCGCTCGGCCCTTCCGGCTGGCTGGTTTATTGCTGATAAATCTGGAGCCGGTGAGCGTGGGTCTCGCG
GTATCATTGCAGCACTGGGGCCAGATGGTAAGCCCTCCCGTATCGTAGTTATCTACACGACGGGGAGTCA
GGCAACTATGGATGAACGAAATAGACAGATCGCTGAGATAGGTGCCTCACTGATTAAGCATTGGTAACTG
TCAGACCAAGTTTACTCATATATACTTTAGATTGATTTAAAACTTCATTTTTAATTTAAAAGGATCTAGG
TGAAGATCCTTTTTGATAATCTCATGACCAAAATCCCTTAACGTGAGTTTTCGTTCCACTGAGCGTCAGA
CCCCGTAGAAAAGATCAAAGGATCTTCTTGAGATCCTTTTTTTCTGCGCGTAATCTGCTGCTTGCAAACA
AAAAAACCACCGCTACCAGCGGTGGTTTGTTTGCCGGATCAAGAGCTACCAACTCTTTTTCCGAAGGTAA
CTGGCTTCAGCAGAGCGCAGATACCAAATACTGTTCTTCTAGTGTAGCCGTAGTTAGGCCACCACTTCAA
GAACTCTGTAGCACCGCCTACATACCTCGCTCTGCTAATCCTGTTACCAGTGGCTGCTGCCAGTGGCGAT
AAGTCGTGTCTTACCGGGTTGGACTCAAGACGATAGTTACCGGATAAGGCGCAGCGGTCGGGCTGAACGG
GGGGTTCGTGCACACAGCCCAGCTTGGAGCGAACGACCTACACCGAACTGAGATACCTACAGCGTGAGCT
ATGAGAAAGCGCCACGCTTCCCGAAGAGAGAAAGGCGGACAGGTATCCGGTAAGCGGCAGGGTCGGAACA
GGAGAGCGCACGAGGGAGCTTCCAGGGGGAAACGCCTGGTATCTTTATAGTCCTGTCGGGTTTCGCCACC
TCTGACTTGAGCGTCGATTTTTGTGATGCTCGTCAGGGGGGCGGAGCCTATGGAAAAACGCCAGCAACGC
GGCCTTTTTACGGTTCCTGGCCTTTTGCTGGCCTTTTGCTCACATGTTCTTTCCTGCGTTATCCCCTGAT
TCTGTGGATAACCGTATTACCGCCTTTGAGTGAGCTGATACCGCTCGCCGCAGCCGAACGACCGAGCGCA
GCGAGTCAGTGAGCGAGGAAGCGGAAGAGCGCCCAATACGCAAACCGCCTCTCCCCGCGCGTTGGCCGAT
TCATTAATGCAGCTGGCACGACAGGTTTCCCGACTGGAAAGCGGGCAGTGAGCGCAACGCAATTAATGTG
AGTTAGCTCACTCATTAGGCACCCCAGGCTTTACACTTTATGCTTCCGGCTCGTATGTTGTGTGGAATTG
TGAGCGGATAACAATTTCACACAGGAAACAGCTAT
Features (pLannotate 1.2.2; 39 found; start..end, strand, type, name):
     24..42      +  promoter       T3 promoter: promoter for bacteriophage T3 RNA polymerase
     70..296     +  promoter       RSV promoter: Rous sarcoma virus enhancer/promoter
    297..477     +  LTR            5' LTR (truncated): truncated 5' long terminal repeat (LTR) from HIV-1
    524..649     +  misc_feature   HIV-1 Ψ: packaging signal of human immunodeficiency virus type 1
    633..996     +  CDS            HIV-1 gag (fragment): gag protein from human immunodeficiency virus 1; gag
   1142..1375    +  misc_feature   RRE: The Rev response element (RRE) of HIV-1 allows for Rev-dependent mRNA export from the nucleus to the cytoplasm.
   1752..1852    +  CDS            Rev (fragment): human immunodeficiency virus 1 (HIV-1) Rev protein; rev; enhances nuclear export of unspliced and incompletely spliced viral mRNAs
   1870..1987    +  misc_feature   cPPT/CTS: central polypurine tract and central termination sequence of HIV-1
   1996..2016    +  protein_bind   attB4: mutant version of attB; core recombination site for the Gateway® BP reaction BP Clonase™
   2036..2247    +  promoter       EF-1α core promoter: core promoter for human elongation factor EF-1α
   2248..2357    +  intron         EF-1α intron A (fragment): intron upstream of the start codon of human EF-1α
   2983..3186    +  intron         EF-1α intron A: truncated intron upstream of the start codon of human EF-1α
   3195..3219    +  protein_bind   attB1: mutant version of attB; recombination site for the Gateway® BP reaction BP Clonase™
   3214..3537    +  CDS            Rnf146 (fragment): RN146_RAT - Experimental evidence at protein level: Swiss-Prot protein existence level 1. E3 ubiquitin-protein ligase that specifically binds poly-ADP- ribosylated (PARsylated) proteins and mediates their ubiquitination and subsequent degradation. May regulate many important biological processes, such as cell survival and DNA damage response. Acts as an activator of the Wnt signaling pathway by mediating the ubiquitination of PARsylated AXIN1 and AXIN2, 2 key components of the beta-catenin destruction complex. Acts in cooperation with tankyrase proteins (TNKS and TNKS2), which mediate PARsylat
   3535..3561    +  CDS            3xHA (fragment): three tandem HA epitope tags
   3565..4809    +  CDS            luciferase (fragment): firefly luciferase synthetic luc2 version of the luciferase gene
   4813..4833    +  CDS            FLAG (fragment): FLAG® epitope tag, followed by an enterokinase cleavage site
   4843..4896    +  CDS            T2A: 2A peptide from Thosea asigna virus capsid protein Eukaryotic ribosomes fail to insert a peptide bond between the Gly and Pro residues, yielding separate polypeptides.
   4900..5148    +  CDS            RNF146 (fragment): RN146_HUMAN - Experimental evidence at protein level: Swiss-Prot protein existence level 1. E3 ubiquitin-protein ligase that specifically binds poly-ADP- ribosylated (PARsylated) proteins and mediates their ubiquitination and subsequent degradation. May regulate many important biological processes, such as cell survival and DNA damage response. Acts as an activator of the Wnt signaling pathway by mediating the ubiquitination of PARsylated AXIN1 and AXIN2, 2 key components of the beta-catenin destruction complex. Acts in cooperation with tankyrase proteins (TNKS and TNKS2), which mediate PARsyl
   5236..5691    +  CDS            luciferase (fragment): firefly luciferase synthetic luc2 version of the luciferase gene
   5695..5715    +  CDS            FLAG (fragment): FLAG® epitope tag, followed by an enterokinase cleavage site
   5722..5742    -  protein_bind   attB2: mutant version of attB; core recombination site for the Gateway® BP reaction BP Clonase™
   5855..6317    +  misc_feature   IRES: internal ribosome entry site (IRES) of the encephalomyocarditis virus (EMCV)
   6331..6930    +  CDS            PuroR: puromycin N-acetyltransferase; pac from Streptomyces alboniger; confers resistance to puromycin
   6964..7552    +  misc_feature   WPRE: woodchuck hepatitis virus posttranscriptional regulatory element
   7619..7638    +  misc_feature   cPPT/CTS (fragment): central polypurine tract and central termination sequence of HIV-1
   7640..7873    +  LTR            3' LTR (ΔU3): self-inactivating 3' long terminal repeat (LTR) from HIV-1
   7945..8066    +  polyA_signal   SV40 poly(A) signal: SV40 polyadenylation signal
   8106..8241    +  rep_origin     SV40 ori: SV40 origin of replication
   8262..8280    -  promoter       T7 promoter: promoter for bacteriophage T7 RNA polymerase
   8288..8443    +  CDS            lacZα (fragment): LacZα fragment of β-galactosidase; lacZ fragment
   8448..8876    +  rep_origin     f1 ori (sequence partly withheld): f1 bacteriophage origin of replication; arrow indicates direction of (+) strand synthesis
   8929..9033    +  promoter       AmpR promoter: bla
   9034..9894    +  CDS            AmpR: β-lactamase; bla; confers resistance to ampicillin, carbenicillin, and related antibiotics
  10065..10653   +  rep_origin     ori: high-copy-number ColE1/pMB1/pBR322/pUC origin of replication
  10836..10928   +  CDS            lacI (fragment): lac repressor; lacI; The lac repressor binds to the lac operator to inhibit transcription in E. coli. This inhibition can be relieved by adding lactose or isopropyl-β-D-thiogalactopyranoside (IPTG).
  10941..10962   +  protein_bind   CAP binding site: CAP binding activates transcription in the presence of cAMP. E. coli catabolite activator protein
  10977..11007   +  promoter       lac promoter: promoter for the E. coli lac operon
  11011..11033   +  protein_bind   lac operator (fragment): The lac repressor binds to the lac operator to inhibit transcription in E. coli. This inhibition can be relieved by adding lactose or isopropyl-β-D-thiogalactopyranoside (IPTG). lac repressor encoded by lacI
