[The description below was written by a language model from this plasmid's Addgene catalogue record and pLannotate feature annotations shown in this document.]
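Description:
pLV-EF1A-WWE(R163A)-HA-nLuc-FLAG-T2A-WWE-myc-cLuc-FLAG-IRES-Puro is an 11,052 bp lentiviral mammalian expression plasmid built on a VectorBuilder backbone. It is propagated in E. coli through a high-copy ColE1/pUC-type origin with ampicillin resistance, and it also carries an f1 ori and an SV40 ori. The viral portion has a third-generation, self-inactivating layout. An RSV promoter drives a truncated HIV-1 5' LTR, followed by the Ψ packaging signal, RRE and cPPT/CTS. A WPRE and a ΔU3 3' LTR with an SV40 poly(A) signal lie downstream of the cargo. Gateway attB4, attB1 and attB2 scars flank the promoter and coding modules, consistent with modular recombination assembly, although the record lists the cloning method as unknown.

The payload is a single EF1A promoter–driven transcript (core promoter plus intron A) encoding three products. The first is a human WWE domain carrying the Arg163Ala substitution, followed by an HA tag, the N-terminal fragment of firefly luciferase (luc2-derived) and a FLAG tag. The feature annotation matches this domain to RNF146, a poly(ADP-ribose)-binding E3 ligase. A T2A peptide separates it from an unmutated WWE domain fused to myc (per the catalogue; not picked up in the feature table), the C-terminal luciferase fragment and FLAG. An EMCV IRES then allows translation of puromycin N-acetyltransferase, so transduced cells can be selected.

In such split-luciferase designs, light output depends on both halves being brought together on a shared ligand. The associated publication concerns live-cell detection of poly(ADP-ribose) for genetic and genotoxic compound screens. The record does not state the role of the R163A variant. Placing the mutation in only one half suggests a binding-impaired comparison or control construct for the reporter, but that is an inference.
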