Addgene plasmid #187612: pLV-EF1A-WWE(R163A)-HA-nLuc-FLAG-T2A-WWE-myc-cLuc-FLAG-IRES-Puro
Purpose: Split luciferase construct with nLuc fused to C-terminus of WWE domain with Arg163Ala mutation, linked by T2A to cLuc fused to C-terminus of WWE domain, linked by IRES to puromycin resistance cassette
Depositing lab: Robert Sobol. Depositing organization: University of South Alabama, Mitchell Cancer Institute. Publication: Live Cell Detection of Poly(ADP-Ribose) for Use in Genetic and Genotoxic Compound Screens. Koczor CA, Haider AJ, Saville KM, Li J, Andrews JF, Beiser AV, Sobol RW. Cancers (Basel). 2022 Jul 28;14(15). pii: cancers14153676. doi: 10.3390/cancers14153676. PubMed 35954352.
Backbone
  Vector backbone: Lentivirus
  Backbone manufacturer: VectorBuilder
  Total vector size (bp): 11052
  Vector type: Mammalian Expression, Lentiviral
  Selectable markers: Puromycin
Growth in bacteria
  Bacterial resistance: Ampicillin, 100 μg/mL
  Growth temperature: 37°C
  Growth strain: NEB Stable
  Copy number: High Copy
Gene/Insert 1
  Gene/Insert name: WWE domain (R163A) with C-terminal nLuc
  Species: H. sapiens (human)
  Insert size (bp): 1608
  Mutation: Arg163Ala
  Promoter: EF1A
  Tag / fusion protein: HA (C terminal on insert); Split luciferase (nLuc) (C terminal on insert); FLAG (C terminal on insert)
  Cloning method: Unknown
  Sequencing primers: 5′ N/A; 3′ N/A
Gene/Insert 2
  Gene/Insert name: WWE domain with C-terminal cLuc
  Species: H. sapiens (human)
  Insert size (bp): 822
  Promoter: EF1A
  Tag / fusion protein: myc (C terminal on insert); Split luciferase (cLuc) (C terminal on insert); FLAG (C terminal on insert)
  Cloning method: Unknown
  Sequencing primers: 5′ N/A; 3′ N/A
Terms and licenses: Academic/Nonprofit Terms; Industry Terms: Not Available to Industry
How to cite: pLV-EF1A-WWE(R163A)-HA-nLuc-FLAG-T2A-WWE-myc-cLuc-FLAG-IRES-Puro was a gift from Robert Sobol (Addgene plasmid # 187612 ; http://n2t.net/addgene:187612 ; RRID:Addgene_187612)
